>Addgene plasmid #35926 | pcDNA-Wnt2B2-V5 | depositor full sequence | sequence record 44192 | pcDNA-Wnt2B2-V5 sequence 6714 bps
GACGGATCGGGAGATCTCCCGATCCCCTATGGTCGACTCTCAGTACAATCTGCTCTGATGCCGCATAGTT
AAGCCAGTATCTGCTCCCTGCTTGTGTGTTGGAGGTCGCTGAGTAGTGCGCGAGCAAAATTTAAGCTACA
ACAAGGCAAGGCTTGACCGACAATTGCATGAAGAATCTGCTTAGGGTTAGGCGTTTTGCGCTGCTTCGCG
ATGTACGGGCCAGATATACGCGTTGACATTGATTATTGACTAGTTATTAATAGTAATCAATTACGGGGTC
ATTAGTTCATAGCCCATATATGGAGTTCCGCGTTACATAACTTACGGTAAATGGCCCGCCTGGCTGACCG
CCCAACGACCCCCGCCCATTGACGTCAATAATGACGTATGTTCCCATAGTAACGCCAATAGGGACTTTCC
ATTGACGTCAATGGGTGGACTATTTACGGTAAACTGCCCACTTGGCAGTACATCAAGTGTATCATATGCC
AAGTACGCCCCCTATTGACGTCAATGACGGTAAATGGCCCGCCTGGCATTATGCCCAGTACATGACCTTA
TGGGACTTTCCTACTTGGCAGTACATCTACGTATTAGTCATCGCTATTACCATGGTGATGCGGTTTTGGC
AGTACATCAATGGGCGTGGATAGCGGTTTGACTCACGGGGATTTCCAAGTCTCCACCCCATTGACGTCAA
TGGGAGTTTGTTTTGGCACCAAAATCAACGGGACTTTCCAAAATGTCGTAACAACTCCGCCCCATTGACG
CAAATGGGCGGTAGGCGTGTACGGTGGGAGGTCTATATAAGCAGAGCTCTCTGGCTAACTAGAGAACCCA
CTGCTTACTGGCTTATCGAAATTAATACGACTCACTATAGGGAGACCCAAGCTGGCTAGTTAAGCTATCA
ACAAGTTTGTACAAAAAAGCAGGCTCCGCGGCCGCCCCCTTCACCATGCTGAGACCGGGTGGTGCGGAGG
AAGCTGCGCAGCTCCCGCTTCGGCGCGCCAGCGCCCCGGTCCCTGTGCCGTCGCCCGCGGCCCCCGACGG
CTCCCGGGCTTCGGCCCGCCTAGGTCTTGCCTGCCTTCTGCTCCTGCTGCTGCTGACGCTGCCGGCCCGC
GTAGACACGTCCTGGTGGTACATTGGGGCACTGGGGGCACGAGTGATCTGTGACAATATCCCTGGTTTGG
TGAGCCGGCAGCGGCAGCTGTGCCAGCGTTACCCAGACATCATGCGTTCAGTGGGCGAGGGTGCCCGAGA
ATGGATCCGAGAGTGTCAGCACCAATTCCGCCACCACCGCTGGAACTGTACCACCCTGGACCGGGACCAC
ACCGTCTTTGGCCGTGTCATGCTCAGAAGTAGCCGAGAGGCAGCTTTTGTATATGCCATCTCATCAGCAG
GGGTAGTCCACGCTATTACTCGCGCCTGTAGCCAGGGTGAACTGAGTGTGTGCAGCTGTGACCCCTACAC
CCGTGGCCGACACCATGACCAGCGTGGGGACTTTGACTGGGGTGGCTGCAGTGACAACATCCACTACGGT
GTCCGTTTTGCCAAGGCCTTCGTGGATGCCAAGGAGAAGAGGCTTAAGGATGCCCGGGCCCTCATGAACT
TACATAATAACCGCTGTGGTCGCACGGCTGTGCGGCGGTTTCTGAAGCTGGAGTGTAAGTGCCATGGCGT
GAGTGGTTCCTGTACTCTGCGCACCTGCTGGCGTGCACTCTCAGATTTCCGCCGCACAGGTGATTACCTG
CGGCGACGCTATGATGGGGCTGTGCAGGTGATGGCCACCCAAGATGGTGCCAACTTCACCGCAGCCCGCC
AAGGCTATCGCCGTGCCACCCGGACTGATCTTGTCTACTTTGACAACTCTCCAGATTACTGTGTCTTGGA
CAAGGCTGCAGGTTCCCTAGGCACTGCAGGCCGTGTCTGCAGCAAGACATCAAAAGGAACAGACGGTTGT
GAAATCATGTGCTGTGGCCGAGGGTACGACACAACTCGAGTCACCCGTGTTACCCAGTGTGAGTGCAAAT
TCCACTGGTGCTGTGCTGTACGGTGCAAGGAATGCAGAAATACTGTGGACGTCCATACTTGCAAAGCCCC
CAAGAAGGCAGAGTGGCTGGACCAAACCTGCATTCTGAAGGGTGGGCGCGCCGACCCAGCTTTCTTGTAC
AAAGTGGTTGATCTAGAGGGCCCGCGGTTCGAAGGTAAGCCTATCCCTAACCCTCTCCTCGGTCTCGATT
CTACGCGTACCGGTTAGTAATGAGTTTAAACGGGGGAGGCTAACTGAAACACGGAAGGAGACAATACCGG
AAGGAACCCGCGCTATGACGGCAATAAAAAGACAGAATAAAACGCACGGGTGTTGGGTCGTTTGTTCATA
AACGCGGGGTTCGGTCCCAGGGCTGGCACTCTGTCGATACCCCACCGAGACCCCATTGGGGCCAATACGC
CCGCGTTTCTTCCTTTTCCCCACCCCACCCCCCAAGTTCGGGTGAAGGCCCAGGGCTCGCAGCCAACGTC
GGGGCGGCAGGCCCTGCCATAGCAGATCTGCGCAGCTGGGGCTCTAGGGGGTATCCCC
[124 nt withheld, positions 2579-2702]
C
[32 nt withheld, positions 2704-2735]
CA
[57 nt withheld, positions 2738-2794]
A
[49 nt withheld, positions 2796-2844]
CCTTTGACGTTGGAGTCCACGTTCTTT
[37 nt withheld, positions 2872-2908]
ACCCTATCTCGGTCTATTCTTTTGATTTATAAGGGATTTTGGGGATTTCGGCCTATTGGTTAAAAAATGA
GCTGATTTAACAAAAATTTAACGCGAATTAATTCTGTGGAATGTGTGTCAGTTAGGGTGTGGAAAGTCCC
CAGGCTCCCCAGCAGGCAGAAGTATGCAAAGCATGCATCTCAATTAGTCAGCAACCAGGTGTGGAAAGTC
CCCAGGCTCCCCAGCAGGCAGAAGTATGCAAAGCATGCATCTCAATTAGTCAGCAACCATAGTCCCGCCC
CTAACTCCGCCCATCCCGCCCCTAACTCCGCCCAGTTCCGCCCATTCTCCGCCCCATGGCTGACTAATTT
TTTTTATTTATGCAGAGGCCGAGGCCGCCTCTGCCTCTGAGCTATTCCAGAAGTAGTGAGGAGGCTTTTT
TGGAGGCCTAGGCTTTTGCAAAAAGCTCCCGGGAGCTTGTATATCCATTTTCGGATCTGATCAAGAGACA
GGATGAGGATCGTTTCGCATGATTGAACAAGATGGATTGCACGCAGGTTCTCCGGCCGCTTGGGTGGAGA
GGCTATTCGGCTATGACTGGGCACAACAGACAATCGGCTGCTCTGATGCCGCCGTGTTCCGGCTGTCAGC
GCAGGGGCGCCCGGTTCTTTTTGTCAAGACCGACCTGTCCGGTGCCCTGAATGAACTGCAGGACGAGGCA
GCGCGGCTATCGTGGCTGGCCACGACGGGCGTTCCTTGCGCAGCTGTGCTCGACGTTGTCACTGAAGCGG
GAAGGGACTGGCTGCTATTGGGCGAAGTGCCGGGGCAGGATCTCCTGTCATCTCACCTTGCTCCTGCCGA
GAAAGTATCCATCATGGCTGATGCAATGCGGCGGCTGCATACGCTTGATCCGGCTACCTGCCCATTCGAC
CACCAAGCGAAACATCGCATCGAGCGAGCACGTACTCGGATGGAAGCCGGTCTTGTCGATCAGGATGATC
TGGACGAAGAGCATCAGGGGCTCGCGCCAGCCGAACTGTTCGCCAGGCTCAAGGCGCGCATGCCCGACGG
CGAGGATCTCGTCGTGACCCATGGCGATGCCTGCTTGCCGAATATCATGGTGGAAAATGGCCGCTTTTCT
GGATTCATCGACTGTGGCCGGCTGGGTGTGGCGGACCGCTATCAGGACATAGCGTTGGCTACCCGTGATA
TTGCTGAAGAGCTTGGCGGCGAATGGGCTGACCGCTTCCTCGTGCTTTACGGTATCGCCGCTCCCGATTC
GCAGCGCATCGCCTTCTATCGCCTTCTTGACGAGTTCTTCTGAGCGGGACTCTGGGGTTCGCGAAATGAC
CGACCAAGCGACGCCCAACCTGCCATCACGAGATTTCGATTCCACCGCCGCCTTCTATGAAAGGTTGGGC
TTCGGAATCGTTTTCCGGGACGCCGGCTGGATGATCCTCCAGCGCGGGGATCTCATGCTGGAGTTCTTCG
CCCACCCCAACTTGTTTATTGCAGCTTATAATGGTTACAAATAAAGCAATAGCATCACAAATTTCACAAA
TAAAGCATTTTTTTCACTGCATTCTAGTTGTGGTTTGTCCAAACTCATCAATGTATCTTATCATGTCTGT
ATACCGTCGACCTCTAGCTAGAGCTTGGCGTAATCATGGTCATAGCTGTTTCCTGTGTGAAATTGTTATC
CGCTCACAATTCCACACAACATACGAGCCGGAAGCATAAAGTGTAAAGCCTGGGGTGCCTAATGAGTGAG
CTAACTCACATTAATTGCGTTGCGCTCACTGCCCGCTTTCCAGTCGGGAAACCTGTCGTGCCAGCTGCAT
TAATGAATCGGCCAACGCGCGGGGAGAGGCGGTTTGCGTATTGGGCGCTCTTCCGCTTCCTCGCTCACTG
ACTCGCTGCGCTCGGTCGTTCGGCTGCGGCGAGCGGTATCAGCTCACTCAAAGGCGGTAATACGGTTATC
CACAGAATCAGGGGATAACGCAGGAAAGAACATGTGAGCAAAAGGCCAGCAAAAGGCCAGGAACCGTAAA
AAGGCCGCGTTGCTGGCGTTTTTCCATAGGCTCCGCCCCCCTGACGAGCATCACAAAAATCGACGCTCAA
GTCAGAGGTGGCGAAACCCGACAGGACTATAAAGATACCAGGCGTTTCCCCCTGGAAGCTCCCTCGTGCG
CTCTCCTGTTCCGACCCTGCCGCTTACCGGATACCTGTCCGCCTTTCTCCCTTCGGGAAGCGTGGCGCTT
TCTCAATGCTCACGCTGTAGGTATCTCAGTTCGGTGTAGGTCGTTCGCTCCAAGCTGGGCTGTGTGCACG
AACCCCCCGTTCAGCCCGACCGCTGCGCCTTATCCGGTAACTATCGTCTTGAGTCCAACCCGGTAAGACA
CGACTTATCGCCACTGGCAGCAGCCACTGGTAACAGGATTAGCAGAGCGAGGTATGTAGGCGGTGCTACA
GAGTTCTTGAAGTGGTGGCCTAACTACGGCTACACTAGAAGGACAGTATTTGGTATCTGCGCTCTGCTGA
AGCCAGTTACCTTCGGAAAAAGAGTTGGTAGCTCTTGATCCGGCAAACAAACCACCGCTGGTAGCGGTGG
TTTTTTTGTTTGCAAGCAGCAGATTACGCGCAGAAAAAAAGGATCTCAAGAAGATCCTTTGATCTTTTCT
ACGGGGTCTGACGCTCAGTGGAACGAAAACTCACGTTAAGGGATTTTGGTCATGAGATTATCAAAAAGGA
TCTTCACCTAGATCCTTTTAAATTAAAAATGAAGTTTTAAATCAATCTAAAGTATATATGAGTAAACTTG
GTCTGACAGTTACCAATGCTTAATCAGTGAGGCACCTATCTCAGCGATCTGTCTATTTCGTTCATCCATA
GTTGCCTGACTCCCCGTCGTGTAGATAACTACGATACGGGAGGGCTTACCATCTGGCCCCAGTGCTGCAA
TGATACCGCGAGACCCACGCTCACCGGCTCCAGATTTATCAGCAATAAACCAGCCAGCCGGAAGGGCCGA
GCGCAGAAGTGGTCCTGCAACTTTATCCGCCTCCATCCAGTCTATTAATTGTTGCCGGGAAGCTAGAGTA
AGTAGTTCGCCAGTTAATAGTTTGCGCAACGTTGTTGCCATTGCTACAGGCATCGTGGTGTCACGCTCGT
CGTTTGGTATGGCTTCATTCAGCTCCGGTTCCCAACGATCAAGGCGAGTTACATGATCCCCCATGTTGTG
CAAAAAAGCGGTTAGCTCCTTCGGTCCTCCGATCGTTGTCAGAAGTAAGTTGGCCGCAGTGTTATCACTC
ATGGTTATGGCAGCACTGCATAATTCTCTTACTGTCATGCCATCCGTAAGATGCTTTTCTGTGACTGGTG
AGTACTCAACCAAGTCATTCTGAGAATAGTGTATGCGGCGACCGAGTTGCTCTTGCCCGGCGTCAATACG
GGATAATACCGCGCCACATAGCAGAACTTTAAAAGTGCTCATCATTGGAAAACGTTCTTCGGGGCGAAAA
CTCTCAAGGATCTTACCGCTGTTGAGATCCAGTTCGATGTAACCCACTCGTGCACCCAACTGATCTTCAG
CATCTTTTACTTTCACCAGCGTTTCTGGGTGAGCAAAAACAGGAAGGCAAAATGCCGCAAAAAAGGGAAT
AAGGGCGACACGGAAATGTTGAATACTCATACTCTTCCTTTTTCAATATTATTGAAGCATTTATCAGGGT
TATTGTCTCATGAGCGGATACATATTTGAATGTATTTAGAAAAATAAACAAATAGGGGTTCCGCGCACAT
TTCCCCGAAAAGTGCCACCTGACGTC
Features (pLannotate 1.2.2; 23 found; start..end, strand, type, name):
     36..80      -  misc_feature   bom (fragment): basis of mobility region from pBR322
    235..614     +  enhancer       CMV enhancer: human cytomegalovirus immediate early enhancer
    615..818     +  promoter       CMV promoter: human cytomegalovirus (CMV) immediate early promoter
    814..847     +  LTR            5' LTR (truncated) (fragment): truncated 5' long terminal repeat (LTR) from HIV-1
    863..881     +  promoter       T7 promoter: promoter for bacteriophage T7 RNA polymerase
    911..935     +  protein_bind   attB1: mutant version of attB; recombination site for the Gateway® BP reaction BP Clonase™
    956..2128    +  CDS            WNT2B: WNT2B_HUMAN - Also known as WNT13. Experimental evidence at protein level: Swiss-Prot protein existence level 1. Ligand for members of the frizzled family of seven transmembrane receptors. Functions in the canonical Wnt/beta-catenin signaling pathway. Plays a redundant role in embryonic lung development. From Homo sapiens (Human).
   2154..2178    -  protein_bind   attB2: mutant version of attB; recombination site for the Gateway® BP reaction BP Clonase™
   2204..2245    +  CDS            V5 tag: epitope tag from simian virus 5
   2329..2377    +  polyA_signal   HSV TK poly(A) signal: herpes simplex virus thymidine kinase polyadenylation signal (Cole and Stacy, 1985)
   2468..2484    -  polyA_signal   bGH poly(A) signal (fragment): bovine growth hormone polyadenylation signal
   2579..3007    +  rep_origin     f1 ori (sequence partly withheld): f1 bacteriophage origin of replication; arrow indicates direction of (+) strand synthesis
   3021..3350    +  promoter       SV40 promoter: SV40 enhancer and early promoter
   3417..4208    +  CDS            neo: KKA2_KLEPN - Also known as kan, nptII. Experimental evidence at protein level: Swiss-Prot protein existence level 1. Resistance to kanamycin, neomycin, paromomycin, ribostamycin, butirosin and gentamicin B. From Klebsiella pneumoniae.
   4234..4392    +  CDS            ble (fragment): BLE_KLEPN - Experimental evidence at protein level: Swiss-Prot protein existence level 1. Binding protein with a strong affinity to the bleomycin family of antibiotics. Binds to CL990; an antimitotic-antibiotic compound. From Klebsiella pneumoniae.
   4387..4508    +  polyA_signal   SV40 poly(A) signal: SV40 polyadenylation signal
   4581..4597    -  protein_bind   lac operator: The lac repressor binds to the lac operator to inhibit transcription in E. coli. This inhibition can be relieved by adding lactose or isopropyl-β-D-thiogalactopyranoside (IPTG). lac repressor encoded by lacI
   4605..4635    -  promoter       lac promoter: promoter for the E. coli lac operon
   4650..4671    -  protein_bind   CAP binding site: CAP binding activates transcription in the presence of cAMP. E. coli catabolite activator protein
   4684..4776    -  CDS            lacI (fragment): lac repressor; lacI; The lac repressor binds to the lac operator to inhibit transcription in E. coli. This inhibition can be relieved by adding lactose or isopropyl-β-D-thiogalactopyranoside (IPTG).
   4959..5547    -  rep_origin     ori: high-copy-number ColE1/pMB1/pBR322/pUC origin of replication
   5718..6578    -  CDS            AmpR: β-lactamase; bla; confers resistance to ampicillin, carbenicillin, and related antibiotics
   6579..6683    -  promoter       AmpR promoter: bla
