[The description below was written by a language model from this plasmid's Addgene catalogue record and pLannotate feature annotations shown in this document.]
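Description:
pcDNA-Wnt2B2-V5 is a mammalian expression plasmid built on the Invitrogen pcDNA3.2/V5-DEST Gateway destination backbone and carrying the human Wnt2B2 coding sequence, an alternatively spliced isoform from the WNT2B (WNT13) locus, with no mutations recorded. It is propagated in E. coli as a high-copy plasmid through a ColE1/pUC-type origin and selected with ampicillin via the β-lactamase gene. An f1 origin is also present for single-stranded DNA production. The annotated full sequence is 6,714 nt, shorter than the listed empty-backbone size. This is expected, because recombination replaces the destination vector's Gateway cassette with the insert. The catalogue lists restriction enzyme cloning, but the insert is flanked by attB1 and attB2 sites, which are characteristic of a Gateway recombination product.

Expression is driven by the human cytomegalovirus immediate early enhancer and promoter. A T7 promoter lies just upstream of the insert and also serves as a sequencing primer site. The roughly 1.2 kb WNT2B open reading frame is followed, across attB2, by a backbone-encoded V5 epitope, giving a C-terminally tagged protein that can be detected with anti-V5 antibodies. Transcripts are terminated by the HSV thymidine kinase polyadenylation signal. A separate cassette, made up of the SV40 early promoter, the neomycin phosphotransferase gene and the SV40 poly(A) signal, allows G418 selection of stably transfected mammalian cells. Several short annotated fragments (HIV-1 LTR, bGH poly(A), ble, lacI) appear to be partial matches or backbone remnants rather than functional elements.

The plasmid belongs to a uniform library of human Wnt expression constructs. It is suited to transient or stable expression of tagged Wnt2B2 for comparing the secretion and signaling activities of Wnt ligands.
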