Addgene plasmid #35926: pcDNA-Wnt2B2-V5
Depositing lab: Marian Waterman. Depositing organization: University of California, Irvine. Publication: A uniform human Wnt expression library reveals a shared secretory pathway and unique signaling activities. Najdi R, Proffitt K, Sprowl S, Kaur S, Yu J, Covey TM, Virshup DM, Waterman ML. Differentiation. 2012 Sep;84(2):203-13. doi: 10.1016/j.diff.2012.06.004. Epub 2012 Jul 9. PubMed 22784633.
Backbone
  Vector backbone: pcDNA3.2/V5-DEST
  Backbone manufacturer: Invitrogen
  Backbone size w/o insert (bp): 7711
  Vector type: Mammalian Expression
Growth in bacteria
  Bacterial resistance: Ampicillin, 100 μg/mL
  Growth temperature: 37°C
  Growth strain: DH5alpha
  Copy number: High Copy
Gene/Insert
  Gene/Insert name: Wnt2B2 (alt name: alternatively spliced isoform of WNT2B gene locus)
  Species: H. sapiens (human)
  Insert size (bp): 1182
  Mutation: None
  Entrez Gene: WNT2B (a.k.a. WNT13)
  Promoter: CMV
  Tag / fusion protein: V5 (C terminal on backbone)
  Cloning method: Restriction Enzyme
  Sequencing primers: 5′ T7-FWD; 3′ V5-Reverse
Terms and licenses: Academic/Nonprofit Terms; Industry Terms: Not Available to Industry
How to cite: pcDNA-Wnt2B2-V5 was a gift from Marian Waterman (Addgene plasmid # 35926 ; http://n2t.net/addgene:35926 ; RRID:Addgene_35926)
