>Addgene plasmid #35926 | pcDNA-Wnt2B2-V5 | addgene partial sequence | sequence record 50923 | TK-pA-R 5'-ttgtctccttccgtgtttca-3'
CTCATTACTAACCGGTACGCGTAGAATCGAGACCGAGGAGAGGGTTAGGGATAGGCTTACCTTCGAACCG
CGGGCCCTCTAGATCAACCACTTTGTACAAGAAAGCTGGGTCGGCGCGCCCACCCTTCAGAATGCAGGTT
TGGTCCAGCCACTCTGCCTTCTTGGGGGCTTTGCAAGTATGGACGTCCACAGTATTTCTGCATTCCTTGC
ACCGTACAGCACAGCACCAGTGGAATTTGCACTCACACTGGGTAACACGGGTGACTCGAGTTGTGTCGTA
CCCTCGGCCACAGCACATGATTTCACAACCGTCTGTTCCTTTTGATGTCTTGCTGCAGACACGGCCTGCA
GTGCCTAGGGAACCTGCAGCCTTGTCCAAGACACAGTAATCTGGAGAGTTGTCAAAGTAGACAAGATCAG
TCCGGGTGGCACGGCGATAGCCTTGGCGGGCTGCGGTGAAGTTGGCACCATCTTGGGTGGCCATCACCTG
CACAGCCCCATCATAGCGTCGCCGCAGGTAATCACCTGTGCGGCGGAAATCTGAGAGTGCACGCCAGCAG
GTGCGCAGAGTACAGGAACCACTCACGCCATGGCACTTACACTCCAGCTTCAGAAACCGCCGCACAGCCG
TGCGACCACAGCGGTTATTATGTAAGTTCATGAGGGCCCGGGCATCCTTAAGCCTCTTCTCCTTGGCATC
CACGAAGGCCTTGGCAAAACGGACACCGTAGTGGATGTTGTCACTGCAGCCACCCCAGTCAAAGTCCCCA
CGCTGGTCATGGTGTCGGCCACGGGTGTAGGGGTCACAGCTGCACACACTCAGTTCACCCTGGCTACAGG
CGCGAGTAATAGCGTGGACTACCCCTGCTGATGAGATGGCATATACAAAAGCTGCCTCT
